Addgene plasmid #142680: TFORF0719
Purpose: Lentiviral vector for overexpressing transcription factor ORFs with unique 24-bp barcodes. Barcodes facilitate identification of transcription factors in pooled screens.
Depositing lab: Feng Zhang. Depositing organization: Broad Institute. Publication: A transcription factor atlas of directed differentiation. Joung J, Ma S, Tay T, Geiger-Schuller KR, Kirchgatterer PC, Verdine VK, Guo B, Arias-Garcia MA, Allen WE, Singh A, Kuksenko O, Abudayyeh OO, Gootenberg JS, Fu Z, Macrae RK, Buenrostro JD, Regev A, Zhang F. Cell. 2023 Jan 5;186(1):209-229.e26. doi: 10.1016/j.cell.2022.11.026. PubMed 36608654.
Backbone
  Vector backbone: pLX_TRC317
  Backbone manufacturer: Broad Institute Genetic Perturbation Platform
  Backbone size w/o insert (bp): 8264
  Vector type: Mammalian Expression, Lentiviral
  Selectable markers: Puromycin
Growth in bacteria
  Bacterial resistance: Ampicillin, 100 μg/mL
  Growth temperature: 37°C
  Growth strain: NEB Stable
  Copy number: High Copy
Gene/Insert
  Gene/Insert name: ZNF623
  Species: H. sapiens (human)
  Insert size (bp): 1592
  Entrez Gene: ZNF623 (a.k.a. MGC103965, MGC104128)
  Promoter: EF1a
  Cloning method: Unknown
  Sequencing primers: 5′ GGGTGGAGACTGAAGTTAGGCCAG; 3′ CACATAGCGTAAAAGGAGCAACATAG
Terms and licenses: Academic/Nonprofit Terms; Industry Terms: Not Available to Industry
Depositor comments: NM_001261843,NM_001082480,XM_006716708,ENST00000526926,ENST00000458270 . The transcription factor ORF portion of this plasmid was synthesized by Genewiz. Please test multiple small colonies in case of plasmid recombination. To make this collection available in a timely manner, a portion of this collection was not fully sequenced by Addgene. If an Addgene verified full plasmid sequence is not available, please contact us prior to placing an order to request the full sequence.
How to cite: TFORF0719 was a gift from Feng Zhang (Addgene plasmid # 142680 ; http://n2t.net/addgene:142680 ; RRID:Addgene_142680)
