[The description below was written by a language model from this plasmid's Addgene catalogue record and pLannotate feature annotations shown in this document.]
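Description:
TFORF0719 is a lentiviral mammalian expression plasmid built on the pLX_TRC317 backbone and carrying the human zinc-finger gene ZNF623 as one member of a barcoded transcription factor ORF collection. It is maintained in E. coli through a high-copy ColE1/pUC-type origin with ampicillin resistance (β-lactamase). An f1 origin and remnants of a lac/T7/T3 cloning region are also present in the bacterial portion. The record notes that the plasmid can recombine, a common concern with LTR-containing vectors.

The viral segment has a third-generation, self-inactivating layout. An RSV promoter drives a truncated HIV-1 5' LTR, followed by the Ψ packaging signal with a partial gag sequence, the Rev response element for nuclear export of the genomic RNA, a cPPT/CTS element, and a ΔU3 3' LTR followed by an SV40 polyadenylation signal. Within this unit, an SV40 early promoter drives puromycin N-acetyltransferase for selection of transduced cells. Downstream, the strong constitutive EF-1α promoter drives the ZNF623 ORF, with a WPRE after it to enhance transcript stability and expression. The annotation tool matched only the two ends of the ORF region to ZNF623, but the span between them is consistent with the stated insert of about 1.6 kb.

According to the catalogue entry, each construct in the collection carries a unique 24-bp barcode, which is not separately annotated in the feature table. The barcode allows the overexpressed factor to be identified in pooled screens. The associated work applied the collection to studying transcription factor-driven directed differentiation.
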