Features (pLannotate 1.2.2; 32 found; start..end, strand, type, name):
      5..231     +  promoter       RSV promoter: Rous sarcoma virus enhancer/promoter
    232..412     +  LTR            5' LTR (truncated): truncated 5' long terminal repeat (LTR) from HIV-1
    459..584     +  misc_feature   HIV-1 Ψ: packaging signal of human immunodeficiency virus type 1
    568..931     +  CDS            HIV-1 gag (fragment): gag protein from human immunodeficiency virus 1; gag
   1077..1310    +  misc_feature   RRE: The Rev response element (RRE) of HIV-1 allows for Rev-dependent mRNA export from the nucleus to the cytoplasm.
   1687..1713    +  CDS            Rev (fragment): human immunodeficiency virus 1 (HIV-1) Rev protein; rev; enhances nuclear export of unspliced and incompletely spliced viral mRNAs
   1720..1743    +  promoter       SV40 promoter (fragment): SV40 early promoter
   1744..1815    +  promoter       SV40 promoter (fragment): SV40 enhancer and early promoter
   1839..1974    +  rep_origin     SV40 ori: SV40 origin of replication
   2020..2616    +  CDS            PuroR (fragment): puromycin N-acetyltransferase; pac from Streptomyces; confers resistance to puromycin
   2665..2782    +  misc_feature   cPPT/CTS: central polypurine tract and central termination sequence of HIV-1
   2847..2913    +  CDS            small t antigen (fragment): SV40 (simian virus 40) small t antigen
   2920..4098    +  promoter       EF-1α promoter: strong constitutive promoter for human elongation factor EF-1α
   4115..4450    +  CDS            ZNF623 (fragment): ZN623_HUMAN - Also known as KIAA0628. Experimental evidence at protein level: Swiss-Prot protein existence level 1. May be involved in transcriptional regulation. From Homo sapiens (Human).
   5522..5602    +  CDS            ZNF623 (fragment): ZN623_HUMAN - Also known as KIAA0628. Experimental evidence at protein level: Swiss-Prot protein existence level 1. May be involved in transcriptional regulation. From Homo sapiens (Human).
   5618..5671    +  promoter       U6 promoter (fragment): RNA polymerase III promoter for human U6 snRNA
   5713..6301    +  misc_feature   WPRE: woodchuck hepatitis virus posttranscriptional regulatory element
   6352..6371    +  misc_feature   cPPT/CTS (fragment): central polypurine tract and central termination sequence of HIV-1
   6373..6606    +  LTR            3' LTR (ΔU3): self-inactivating 3' long terminal repeat (LTR) from HIV-1
   6684..6805    +  polyA_signal   SV40 poly(A) signal: SV40 polyadenylation signal
   6845..6980    +  rep_origin     SV40 ori: SV40 origin of replication
   7001..7019    -  promoter       T7 promoter: promoter for bacteriophage T7 RNA polymerase
   7027..7182    +  CDS            lacZα (fragment): LacZα fragment of β-galactosidase; lacZ fragment
   7187..7615    +  rep_origin     f1 ori (sequence partly withheld): f1 bacteriophage origin of replication; arrow indicates direction of (+) strand synthesis
   7668..7772    +  promoter       AmpR promoter: bla
   7773..8633    +  CDS            AmpR: β-lactamase; bla; confers resistance to ampicillin, carbenicillin, and related antibiotics
   8804..9392    +  rep_origin     ori: high-copy-number ColE1/pMB1/pBR322/pUC origin of replication
   9575..9667    +  CDS            lacI (fragment): lac repressor; lacI; The lac repressor binds to the lac operator to inhibit transcription in E. coli. This inhibition can be relieved by adding lactose or isopropyl-β-D-thiogalactopyranoside (IPTG).
   9680..9701    +  protein_bind   CAP binding site: CAP binding activates transcription in the presence of cAMP. E. coli catabolite activator protein
   9716..9746    +  promoter       lac promoter: promoter for the E. coli lac operon
   9754..9770    +  protein_bind   lac operator: The lac repressor binds to the lac operator to inhibit transcription in E. coli. This inhibition can be relieved by adding lactose or isopropyl-β-D-thiogalactopyranoside (IPTG). lac repressor encoded by lacI
   9815..9833    +  promoter       T3 promoter: promoter for bacteriophage T3 RNA polymerase
>Addgene plasmid #142680 | TFORF0719 | addgene full sequence | sequence record 397738 | Addgene NGS Result
TTAATGTAGTCTTATGCAATACTCTTGTAGTCTTGCAACATGGTAACGATGAGTTAGCAACATGCCTTAC
AAGGAGAGAAAAAGCACCGTGCATGCCGATTGGTGGAAGTAAGGTGGTACGATCGTGCCTTATTAGGAAG
GCAACAGACGGGTCTGACATGGATTGGACGAACCACTGAATTGCCGCATTGCAGAGATATTGTATTTAAG
TGCCTAGCTCGATACATAAACGGGTCTCTCTGGTTAGACCAGATCTGAGCCTGGGAGCTCTCTGGCTAAC
TAGGGAACCCACTGCTTAAGCCTCAATAAAGCTTGCCTTGAGTGCTTCAAGTAGTGTGTGCCCGTCTGTT
GTGTGACTCTGGTAACTAGAGATCCCTCAGACCCTTTTAGTCAGTGTGGAAAATCTCTAGCAGTGGCGCC
CGAACAGGGACTTGAAAGCGAAAGGGAAACCAGAGGAGCTCTCTCGACGCAGGACTCGGCTTGCTGAAGC
GCGCACGGCAAGAGGCGAGGGGCGGCGACTGGTGAGTACGCCAAAAATTTTGACTAGCGGAGGCTAGAAG
GAGAGAGATGGGTGCGAGAGCGTCAGTATTAAGCGGGGGAGAATTAGATCGCGATGGGAAAAAATTCGGT
TAAGGCCAGGGGGAAAGAAAAAATATAAATTAAAACATATAGTATGGGCAAGCAGGGAGCTAGAACGATT
CGCAGTTAATCCTGGCCTGTTAGAAACATCAGAAGGCTGTAGACAAATACTGGGACAGCTACAACCATCC
CTTCAGACAGGATCAGAAGAACTTAGATCATTATATAATACAGTAGCAACCCTCTATTGTGTGCATCAAA
GGATAGAGATAAAAGACACCAAGGAAGCTTTAGACAAGATAGAGGAAGAGCAAAACAAAAGTAAGACCAC
CGCACAGCAAGCGGCCGCTGATCTTCAGACCTGGAGGAGGAGATATGAGGGACAATTGGAGAAGTGAATT
ATATAAATATAAAGTAGTAAAAATTGAACCATTAGGAGTAGCACCCACCAAGGCAAAGAGAAGAGTGGTG
CAGAGAGAAAAAAGAGCAGTGGGAATAGGAGCTTTGTTCCTTGGGTTCTTGGGAGCAGCAGGAAGCACTA
TGGGCGCAGCGTCAATGACGCTGACGGTACAGGCCAGACAATTATTGTCTGGTATAGTGCAGCAGCAGAA
CAATTTGCTGAGGGCTATTGAGGCGCAACAGCATCTGTTGCAACTCACAGTCTGGGGCATCAAGCAGCTC
CAGGCAAGAATCCTGGCTGTGGAAAGATACCTAAAGGATCAACAGCTCCTGGGGATTTGGGGTTGCTCTG
GAAAACTCATTTGCACCACTGCTGTGCCTTGGAATGCTAGTTGGAGTAATAAATCTCTGGAACAGATTTG
GAATCACACGACCTGGATGGAGTGGGACAGAGAAATTAACAATTACACAAGCTTAATACACTCCTTAATT
GAAGAATCGCAAAACCAGCAAGAAAAGAATGAACAAGAATTATTGGAATTAGATAAATGGGCAAGTTTGT
GGAATTGGTTTAACATAACAAATTGGCTGTGGTATATAAAATTATTCATAATGATAGTAGGAGGCTTGGT
AGGTTTAAGAATAGTTTTTGCTGTACTTTCTATAGTGAATAGAGTTAGGCAGGGATATTCACCATTATCG
TTTCAGACCCACCTCCCAACCCCGAGGGGACCCATGCATTGCATCTCAATTAGTCAGCAACCAGGTGTGG
AAAGTCCCCAGGCTCCCCAGCAGGCAGAAGTATGCAAAGCATGCGTCTCAATTAGTCAGCAACCATAGTC
CCGCCCCTAACTCCGCCCATCCCGCCCCTAACTCCGCCCAGTTCCGCCCATTCTCCGCCCCATGGCTGAC
TAATTTTTTTTATTTATGCAGAGGCCGAGGCCGCCTCGGCCTCTGAGCTATTCCAGAAGTAGTGAGGAGG
CTTTTTTGGAGGCCTAGGCTTTTGCAAAAAGCTTTCTAGAGGTACCACCGGAGCTTACCATGACCGAGTA
CAAGCCCACGGTGCGCCTCGCCACCCGCGACGACGTCCCCAGGGCCGTACGCACCCTCGCCGCCGCGTTC
GCCGACTACCCCGCCACGCGCCACACCGTCGATCCGGACCGCCACATCGAGCGGGTCACCGAGCTGCAAG
AACTCTTCCTCACGCGCGTCGGGCTCGACATCGGCAAGGTGTGGGTCGCGGACGACGGCGCCGCCGTGGC
GGTCTGGACCACGCCGGAGAGCGTCGAAGCGGGGGCGGTGTTCGCCGAGATCGGCCCGCGCATGGCCGAG
TTGAGCGGTTCCCGGCTGGCCGCGCAGCAACAGATGGAAGGCCTCCTGGCGCCGCACCGGCCCAAGGAGC
CCGCGTGGTTCCTGGCCACCGTCGGCGTCTCGCCCGACCACCAGGGCAAGGGTCTGGGCAGCGCCGTCGT
GCTCCCCGGAGTGGAGGCGGCCGAGCGCGCCGGGGTGCCCGCCTTCCTGGAGACCTCCGCGCCCCGCAAC
CTCCCCTTCTACGAGCGGCTCGGCTTCACCGTCACCGCCGACGTCGAGGTGCCCGAAGGACCGCGCACCT
GGTGCATGACCCGCAAGCCCGGTGCCAGTTAACGAATTCTAGATCTTGAGACAAATGGCAGTATTCATCC
ACAATTTTAAAAGAAAAGGGGGGATTGGGGGGTACAGTGCAGGGGAAAGAATAGTAGACATAATAGCAAC
AGACATACAAACTAAAGAATTACAAAAACAAATTACAAAAATTCAAAATTTTCGGGTTTATTACAGGGAC
AGCAGAGATCCACTTTGGCGCCGGCTCGAGGCCTGCAGGTGCAAAGATGGATAAAGTTTTAAACAGAGAG
GAATCTTTGCAGCTAATGGACCTTCTAGGTCTTGAAAGGAGTGGGAATTGGCTCCGGTGCCCGTCAGTGG
GCAGAGCGCACATCGCCCACAGTCCCCGAGAAGTTGGGGGGAGGGGTCGGCAATTGAACCGGTGCCTAGA
GAAGGTGGCGCGGGGTAAACTGGGAAAGTGATGTCGTGTACTGGCTCCGCCTTTTTCCCGAGGGTGGGGG
AGAACCGTATATAAGTGCAGTAGTCGCCGTGAACGTTCTTTTTCGCAACGGGTTTGCCGCCAGAACACAG
GTAAGTGCCGTGTGTGGTTCCCGCGGGCCTGGCCTCTTTACGGGTTATGGCCCTTGCGTGCCTTGAATTA
CTTCCACCTGGCTGCAGTACGTGATTCTTGATCCCGAGCTTCGGGTTGGAAGTGGGTGGGAGAGTTCGAG
GCCTTGCGCTTAAGGAGCCCCTTCGCCTCGTGCTTGAGTTGAGGCCTGGCCTGGGCGCTGGGGCCGCCGC
GTGCGAATCTGGTGGCACCTTCGCGCCTGTCTCGCTGCTTTCGATAAGTCTCTAGCCATTTAAAATTTTT
GATGACCTGCTGCGACGCTTTTTTTCTGGCAAGATAGTCTTGTAAATGCGGGCCAAGATCTGCACACTGG
TATTTCGGTTTTTGGGGCCGCGGGCGGCGACGGGGCCCGTGCGTCCCAGCGCACATGTTCGGCGAGGCGG
GGCCTGCGAGCGCGGCCACCGAGAATCGGACGGGGGTAGTCTCAAGCTGGCCGGCCTGCTCTGGTGCCTG
GCCTCGCGCCGCCGTGTATCGCCCCGCCCTGGGCGGCAAGGCTGGCCCGGTCGGCACCAGTTGCGTGAGC
GGAAAGATGGCCGCTTCCCGGCCCTGCTGCAGGGAGCTCAAAATGGAGGACGCGGCGCTCGGGAGAGCGG
GCGGGTGAGTCACCCACACAAAGGAAAAGGGCCTTTCCGTCCTCAGCCGTCGCTTCATGTGACTCCACGG
AGTACCGGGCGCCGTCCAGGCACCTCGATTAGTTCTCGAGCTTTTGGAGTACGTCGTCTTTAGGTTGGGG
GGAGGGGTTTTATGCGATGGAGTTTCCCCACACTGAGTGGGTGGAGACTGAAGTTAGGCCAGCTTGGCAC
TTGATGTAATTCTCCTTGGAATTTGCCCTTTTTGAGTTTGGATCTTGGTTCATTCTCAAGCCTCAGACAG
TGGTTCAAAGTTTTTTTCTTCCATTTCAGGTGTCGTGAGGCTAGCACCGCCACCATGGAGCTCCCCTCTC
CCGAGTCTGAGGAAGTCCACGAGCCCAGATTAGGGGAGCTCTTGGGAAATCCAGAAGGTCAGAGCCTGGG
GAGTTCCCCCTCTCAGGACAGGGGCTGCAAGCAGGTGACAGTGACCCATTGGAAGATCCAGACAGGAGAG
ACAGCTCAAGTGTGCACCAAGTCAGGAAGAAACCATATTCTGAACTCAGACCTTCTTCTGCTTCAGAGAG
AGCTCATAGAGGGGGAAGCCAATCCTTGCGATATCTGTGGCAAAACCTTCACGTTTAATTCGGACCTAGT
TAGGCATCGGATTTCGCATGCTGGGGAGAAACCTTACACGTGCGATCAGTGTGGGAAAGGCTTTGGCCAG
AGCTCACACCTTATGGAGCATCAGAGAATTCACACTGGAGAGAGACTCTACGTCTGTAATGTGTGTGGGA
AAGACTTCATTCACTATTCAGGTCTCATTGAGCATCAGCGCGTTCATTCAGGAGAAAAGCCCTTCAAATG
TGCGCAGTGTGGGAAGGCGTTTTGTCACAGTTCAGACCTGATTAGGCACCAGAGAGTTCACACCAGAGAG
AGACCTTTTGAATGCAAAGAGTGTGGGAAAGGCTTCAGTCAGAGCTCCTTACTTATTCGCCATCAGAGGA
TTCACACGGGAGAAAGGCCCTATGAGTGCAATGAATGTGGGAAATCCTTCATAAGGAGCTCGAGCCTCAT
TCGCCATTATCAGATCCACACAGAAGTGAAACAGTATGAATGCAAAGAATGTGGGAAGGCATTCCGTCAT
CGCTCAGACCTTATTGAACACCAGAGAATTCACACCGGAGAGAGACCCTTTGAATGCAATGAGTGTGGGA
AAGCCTTTATTCGGAGTTCAAAGCTCATTCAGCATCAGAGGATCCATACTGGGGAGAGGCCTTACGTATG
CAATGAGTGTGGGAAGCGCTTCAGCCAGACGTCAAACTTCACCCAGCATCAGAGAATTCACACTGGAGAG
AAACTCTATGAATGTAACGAGTGTGGGAAAGCTTTCTTTCTGAGTTCATACCTTATTCGACACCAGAAAA
TCCACACTGGAGAGAGAGTGTATGAATGTAAGGAATGTGGGAAAGCGTTTCTCCAGAAAGCCCATCTCAC
TGAGCACCAGAAGATCCACTCTGGGGACAGGCCCTTCGAATGTAAAGACTGTGGGAAAGCCTTCATCCAG
AGCTCCAAGCTGCTTCTGCACCAGATTATTCACACTGGAGAAAAGCCCTATGTGTGCAGTTATTGTGGGA
AAGGCTTTATTCAGAGGTCAAACTTCCTTCAACACCAGAAAATTCATACTGAAGAGAAGCTCTATGAATG
TAGTCAGTATGGGAGAGATTTTAACTCAACTACAAACGTTAAAAATAATCAAAGGGTTCACCAAGAGGGA
CTCTCCTTGAGTAAGGCCCCCATACATTTGGGTGAGAGGTCTGTAGATAAGGGGGAACACACAGGTAACT
TATAGTAATGAACTAGTCCGTAACTTGAAAGTATTTCGATTTCTTGGCTTTATATATCTTGTGGAAAGGA
CGACTGTCCCTATGTTGTGAAGGAATAACGCGTTAAGTCGACAATCAACCTCTGGATTACAAAATTTGTG
AAAGATTGACTGGTATTCTTAACTATGTTGCTCCTTTTACGCTATGTGGATACGCTGCTTTAATGCCTTT
GTATCATGCTATTGCTTCCCGTATGGCTTTCATTTTCTCCTCCTTGTATAAATCCTGGTTGCTGTCTCTT
TATGAGGAGTTGTGGCCCGTTGTCAGGCAACGTGGCGTGGTGTGCACTGTGTTTGCTGACGCAACCCCCA
CTGGTTGGGGCATTGCCACCACCTGTCAGCTCCTTTCCGGGACTTTCGCTTTCCCCCTCCCTATTGCCAC
GGCGGAACTCATCGCCGCCTGCCTTGCCCGCTGCTGGACAGGGGCTCGGCTGTTGGGCACTGACAATTCC
GTGGTGTTGTCGGGGAAATCATCGTCCTTTCCTTGGCTGCTCGCCTGTGTTGCCACCTGGATTCTGCGCG
GGACGTCCTTCTGCTACGTCCCTTCGGCCCTCAATCCAGCGGACCTTCCTTCCCGCGGCCTGCTGCCGGC
TCTGCGGCCTCTTCCGCGTCTTCGCCTTCGCCCTCAGACGAGTCGGATCTCCCTTTGGGCCGCCTCCCCG
CGTCGACTTTAAGACCAATGACTTACAAGGCAGCTGTAGATCTTAGCCACTTTTTAAAAGAAAAGGGGGG
ACTGGAAGGGCTAATTCACTCCCAACGAAGACAAGATCTGCTTTTTGCTTGTACTGGGTCTCTCTGGTTA
GACCAGATCTGAGCCTGGGAGCTCTCTGGCTAACTAGGGAACCCACTGCTTAAGCCTCAATAAAGCTTGC
CTTGAGTGCTTCAAGTAGTGTGTGCCCGTCTGTTGTGTGACTCTGGTAACTAGAGATCCCTCAGACCCTT
TTAGTCAGTGTGGAAAATCTCTAGCAGTACGTATAGTAGTTCATGTCATCTTATTATTCAGTATTTATAA
CTTGCAAAGAAATGAATATCAGAGAGTGAGAGGAACTTGTTTATTGCAGCTTATAATGGTTACAAATAAA
GCAATAGCATCACAAATTTCACAAATAAAGCATTTTTTTCACTGCATTCTAGTTGTGGTTTGTCCAAACT
CATCAATGTATCTTATCATGTCTGGCTCTAGCTATCCCGCCCCTAACTCCGCCCATCCCGCCCCTAACTC
CGCCCAGTTCCGCCCATTCTCCGCCCCATGGCTGACTAATTTTTTTTATTTATGCAGAGGCCGAGGCCGC
CTCGGCCTCTGAGCTATTCCAGAAGTAGTGAGGAGGCTTTTTTGGAGGCCTAGGGACGTACCCAATTCGC
CCTATAGTGAGTCGTATTACGCGCGCTCACTGGCCGTCGTTTTACAACGTCGTGACTGGGAAAACCCTGG
CGTTACCCAACTTAATCGCCTTGCAGCACATCCCCCTTTCGCCAGCTGGCGTAATAGCGAAGAGGCCCGC
ACCGATCGCCCTTCCCAACAGTTGCGCAGCCTGAATGGCGAATGGG
[124 nt withheld, positions 7187-7310]
C
[91 nt withheld, positions 7312-7402]
A
[49 nt withheld, positions 7404-7452]
CCTTTGACGTTGGAGTCCACGTTCTTT
[37 nt withheld, positions 7480-7516]
ACCCTATCTCGGTCTATTCTTTTGATTTATAAGGGATTTTGCCGATTTCGGCCTATTGGTTAAAAAATGA
GCTGATTTAACAAAAATTTAACGCGAATTTTAACAAAATATTAACGCTTACAATTTAGGTGGCACTTTTC
GGGGAAATGTGCGCGGAACCCCTATTTGTTTATTTTTCTAAATACATTCAAATATGTATCCGCTCATGAG
ACAATAACCCTGATAAATGCTTCAATAATATTGAAAAAGGAAGAGTATGAGTATTCAACATTTCCGTGTC
GCCCTTATTCCCTTTTTTGCGGCATTTTGCCTTCCTGTTTTTGCTCACCCAGAAACGCTGGTGAAAGTAA
AAGATGCTGAAGATCAGTTGGGTGCACGAGTGGGTTACATCGAACTGGATCTCAACAGCGGTAAGATCCT
TGAGAGTTTTCGCCCCGAAGAACGTTTTCCAATGATGAGCACTTTTAAAGTTCTGCTATGTGGCGCGGTA
TTATCCCGTATTGACGCCGGGCAAGAGCAACTCGGTCGCCGCATACACTATTCTCAGAATGACTTGGTTG
AGTACTCACCAGTCACAGAAAAGCATCTTACGGATGGCATGACAGTAAGAGAATTATGCAGTGCTGCCAT
AACCATGAGTGATAACACTGCGGCCAACTTACTTCTGACAACGATCGGAGGACCGAAGGAGCTAACCGCT
TTTTTGCACAACATGGGGGATCATGTAACTCGCCTTGATCGTTGGGAACCGGAGCTGAATGAAGCCATAC
CAAACGACGAGCGTGACACCACGATGCCTGTAGCAATGGCAACAACGTTGCGCAAACTATTAACTGGCGA
ACTACTTACTCTAGCTTCCCGGCAACAATTAATAGACTGGATGGAGGCGGATAAAGTTGCAGGACCACTT
CTGCGCTCGGCCCTTCCGGCTGGCTGGTTTATTGCTGATAAATCTGGAGCCGGTGAGCGTGGGTCTCGCG
GTATCATTGCAGCACTGGGGCCAGATGGTAAGCCCTCCCGTATCGTAGTTATCTACACGACGGGGAGTCA
GGCAACTATGGATGAACGAAATAGACAGATCGCTGAGATAGGTGCCTCACTGATTAAGCATTGGTAACTG
TCAGACCAAGTTTACTCATATATACTTTAGATTGATTTAAAACTTCATTTTTAATTTAAAAGGATCTAGG
TGAAGATCCTTTTTGATAATCTCATGACCAAAATCCCTTAACGTGAGTTTTCGTTCCACTGAGCGTCAGA
CCCCGTAGAAAAGATCAAAGGATCTTCTTGAGATCCTTTTTTTCTGCGCGTAATCTGCTGCTTGCAAACA
AAAAAACCACCGCTACCAGCGGTGGTTTGTTTGCCGGATCAAGAGCTACCAACTCTTTTTCCGAAGGTAA
CTGGCTTCAGCAGAGCGCAGATACCAAATACTGTTCTTCTAGTGTAGCCGTAGTTAGGCCACCACTTCAA
GAACTCTGTAGCACCGCCTACATACCTCGCTCTGCTAATCCTGTTACCAGTGGCTGCTGCCAGTGGCGAT
AAGTCGTGTCTTACCGGGTTGGACTCAAGACGATAGTTACCGGATAAGGCGCAGCGGTCGGGCTGAACGG
GGGGTTCGTGCACACAGCCCAGCTTGGAGCGAACGACCTACACCGAACTGAGATACCTACAGCGTGAGCT
ATGAGAAAGCGCCACGCTTCCCGAAGGGAGAAAGGCGGACAGGTATCCGGTAAGCGGCAGGGTCGGAACA
GGAGAGCGCACGAGGGAGCTTCCAGGGGGAAACGCCTGGTATCTTTATAGTCCTGTCGGGTTTCGCCACC
TCTGACTTGAGCGTCGATTTTTGTGATGCTCGTCAGGGGGGCGGAGCCTATGGAAAAACGCCAGCAACGC
GGCCTTTTTACGGTTCCTGGCCTTTTGCTGGCCTTTTGCTCACATGTTCTTTCCTGCGTTATCCCCTGAT
TCTGTGGATAACCGTATTACCGCCTTTGAGTGAGCTGATACCGCTCGCCGCAGCCGAACGACCGAGCGCA
GCGAGTCAGTGAGCGAGGAAGCGGAAGAGCGCCCAATACGCAAACCGCCTCTCCCCGCGCGTTGGCCGAT
TCATTAATGCAGCTGGCACGACAGGTTTCCCGACTGGAAAGCGGGCAGTGAGCGCAACGCAATTAATGTG
AGTTAGCTCACTCATTAGGCACCCCAGGCTTTACACTTTATGCTTCCGGCTCGTATGTTGTGTGGAATTG
TGAGCGGATAACAATTTCACACAGGAAACAGCTATGACCATGATTACGCCAAGCGCGCAATTAACCCTCA
CTAAAGGGAACAAAAGCTGGAGCTGCAAGC
