>Addgene plasmid #142680 | TFORF0719 | depositor partial sequence | sequence record 280178 | Insert
ACCGCCACCATGGAGCTCCCCTCTCCCGAGTCTGAGGAAGTCCACGAGCCCAGATTAGGGGAGCTCTTGG
GAAATCCAGAAGGTCAGAGCCTGGGGAGTTCCCCCTCTCAGGACAGGGGCTGCAAGCAGGTGACAGTGAC
CCATTGGAAGATCCAGACAGGAGAGACAGCTCAAGTGTGCACCAAGTCAGGAAGAAACCATATTCTGAAC
TCAGACCTTCTTCTGCTTCAGAGAGAGCTCATAGAGGGGGAAGCCAATCCTTGCGATATCTGTGGCAAAA
CCTTCACGTTTAATTCGGACCTAGTTAGGCATCGGATTTCGCATGCTGGGGAGAAACCTTACACGTGCGA
TCAGTGTGGGAAAGGCTTTGGCCAGAGCTCACACCTTATGGAGCATCAGAGAATTCACACTGGAGAGAGA
CTCTACGTCTGTAATGTGTGTGGGAAAGACTTCATTCACTATTCAGGTCTCATTGAGCATCAGCGCGTTC
ATTCAGGAGAAAAGCCCTTCAAATGTGCGCAGTGTGGGAAGGCGTTTTGTCACAGTTCAGACCTGATTAG
GCACCAGAGAGTTCACACCAGAGAGAGACCTTTTGAATGCAAAGAGTGTGGGAAAGGCTTCAGTCAGAGC
TCCTTACTTATTCGCCATCAGAGGATTCACACGGGAGAAAGGCCCTATGAGTGCAATGAATGTGGGAAAT
CCTTCATAAGGAGCTCGAGCCTCATTCGCCATTATCAGATCCACACAGAAGTGAAACAGTATGAATGCAA
AGAATGTGGGAAGGCATTCCGTCATCGCTCAGACCTTATTGAACACCAGAGAATTCACACCGGAGAGAGA
CCCTTTGAATGCAATGAGTGTGGGAAAGCCTTTATTCGGAGTTCAAAGCTCATTCAGCATCAGAGGATCC
ATACTGGGGAGAGGCCTTACGTATGCAATGAGTGTGGGAAGCGCTTCAGCCAGACGTCAAACTTCACCCA
GCATCAGAGAATTCACACTGGAGAGAAACTCTATGAATGTAACGAGTGTGGGAAAGCTTTCTTTCTGAGT
TCATACCTTATTCGACACCAGAAAATCCACACTGGAGAGAGAGTGTATGAATGTAAGGAATGTGGGAAAG
CGTTTCTCCAGAAAGCCCATCTCACTGAGCACCAGAAGATCCACTCTGGGGACAGGCCCTTCGAATGTAA
AGACTGTGGGAAAGCCTTCATCCAGAGCTCCAAGCTGCTTCTGCACCAGATTATTCACACTGGAGAAAAG
CCCTATGTGTGCAGTTATTGTGGGAAAGGCTTTATTCAGAGGTCAAACTTCCTTCAACACCAGAAAATTC
ATACTGAAGAGAAGCTCTATGAATGTAGTCAGTATGGGAGAGATTTTAACTCAACTACAAACGTTAAAAA
TAATCAAAGGGTTCACCAAGAGGGACTCTCCTTGAGTAAGGCCCCCATACATTTGGGTGAGAGGTCTGTA
GATAAGGGGGAACACACAGGTAACTTATAGTAATGAACTAGTCCGTAACTTGAAAGTATTTCGATTTCTT
GGCTTTATATATCTTGTGGAAAGGACGACTGTCCCTATGTTGTGAAGGAATA
