>Addgene plasmid #142680 | TFORF0719 | depositor partial sequence | sequence record 280179 | Barcode
CTGTCCCTATGTTGTGAAGGAATA
